Addgene plasmid #106177: pAAV.hSynapsin.SF-Venus-iGluSnFR.A184S
Purpose: Tight affinity yellow glutamate sensor ** A newer version of this sensor is available. Please see iGluSnFR3 plasmids at https://www.addgene.org/browse/article/28220233/ **
Depositing lab: Loren Looger. Depositing organization: HHMI, Janelia Research Campus. Publication: Stability, affinity, and chromatic variants of the glutamate sensor iGluSnFR. Marvin JS, Scholl B, Wilson DE, Podgorski K, Kazemipour A, Muller JA, Schoch S, Quiroz FJU, Rebola N, Bao H, Little JP, Tkachuk AN, Cai E, Hantman AW, Wang SS, DePiero VJ, Borghuis BG, Chapman ER, Dietrich D, DiGregorio DA, Fitzpatrick D, Looger LL. Nat Methods. 2018 Nov;15(11):936-939. doi: 10.1038/s41592-018-0171-3. Epub 2018 Oct 30. PubMed 30377363.
Backbone
  Vector backbone: pAAV.hSynapsin
  Backbone size w/o insert (bp): 4373
  Vector type: AAV
Growth in bacteria
  Bacterial resistance: Ampicillin, 100 μg/mL
  Growth temperature: 37°C
  Growth strain: NEB Stable
  Copy number: High Copy
Gene/Insert
  Gene/Insert name: SF-Venus-iGluSnFR.A184S
  Species: Synthetic
  Insert size (bp): 1821
  Mutation: SFGFP: T203Y, F46L, T65G, S72A GltI: A184S
  Promoter: hSynapsin
  Cloning method: Restriction Enzyme; 5′ cloning site unknown (unknown if destroyed); 3′ cloning site unknown (unknown if destroyed)
Terms and licenses: Academic/Nonprofit Terms; Industry Terms: Not Available to Industry
Depositor comments: ** A newer version of this sensor is available. Please see iGluSnFR3 plasmids at https://www.addgene.org/browse/article/28220233/ **
How to cite: pAAV.hSynapsin.SF-Venus-iGluSnFR.A184S was a gift from Loren Looger (Addgene plasmid # 106177 ; http://n2t.net/addgene:106177 ; RRID:Addgene_106177)
