[The description below was written by a language model from this plasmid's Addgene catalogue record and pLannotate feature annotations shown in this document.]
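Description:
pAAV.hSynapsin.SF-Venus-iGluSnFR.A184S is an adeno-associated virus transfer plasmid for neuronal expression of a yellow, tight-affinity variant of the genetically encoded glutamate sensor iGluSnFR. It is propagated in E. coli as a high-copy plasmid through a ColE1/pUC-type origin with ampicillin selection (AmpR with its own bla promoter). An f1 phage origin is also present, along with small lacZα and lacI remnants of the cloning backbone. The recombination-deficient growth strain listed is consistent with the need to keep the ITR repeats stable.

Between the two AAV2 inverted terminal repeats, which allow the cassette to be replicated and packaged into recombinant AAV particles, sits a single expression unit that lies on the reverse strand of the annotated sequence. The human synapsin I promoter restricts expression to neurons. It drives an open reading frame beginning with the mouse Igκ leader peptide, followed by the E. coli glutamate/aspartate-binding protein GltI split into a large and a small fragment by an inserted fluorescent protein, and ending with the PDGFRβ transmembrane domain. The leader and the transmembrane anchor display the sensor on the outer face of the plasma membrane, where glutamate binding to GltI changes the fluorescence of the inserted protein. The annotation tool labels that protein as a GFP-type sequence. According to the record it is superfolder GFP carrying T203Y, F46L, T65G and S72A to give a Venus-like yellow chromophore, and GltI carries A184S, which tightens affinity. A WPRE and an SV40 polyadenylation signal follow the coding region to enhance transcript stability and processing.

The construct is suited to imaging extracellular glutamate release in neurons. The depositor notes that newer iGluSnFR3 sensors are now available.
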