Features (pLannotate 1.2.2; 18 found; start..end, strand, type, name):
     73..206     -  repeat_region  AAV2 ITR: inverted terminal repeat of adeno-associated virus serotype 2 inverted
    277..345     +  CDS            large T antigen (fragment): large T antigen from SV40 (simian virus 40)
    368..489     +  polyA_signal   SV40 poly(A) signal: SV40 polyadenylation signal
    518..537     -  misc_feature   MCS (fragment): pBluescript multiple cloning site
    538..1126    -  misc_feature   WPRE: woodchuck hepatitis virus posttranscriptional regulatory element
   1142..1288    -  CDS            PDGFRβ TM domain: transmembrane domain from platelet derived growth factor receptor beta
   1337..1405    -  CDS            gltI (fragment): GLTI_ECOLI - Also known as ybeJ, yzzK. Experimental evidence at protein level: Swiss-Prot protein existence level 1. Part of the ABC transporter complex GltIJKL involved in glutamate and aspartate uptake. Binds to both glutamate and aspartate. From Escherichia coli (strain K12).
   1418..2137    -  CDS            cEGFP: cEGFP is a basic (constitutively fluorescent) green fluorescent protein published in 2008, derived from Aequorea victoria.
   2150..2890    -  CDS            gltI (fragment): GLTI_ECOLI - Also known as ybeJ, yzzK. Experimental evidence at protein level: Swiss-Prot protein existence level 1. Part of the ABC transporter complex GltIJKL involved in glutamate and aspartate uptake. Binds to both glutamate and aspartate. From Escherichia coli (strain K12).
   2897..2959    -  sig_peptide    Igκ leader: leader sequence from mouse immunoglobulin κ light chain
   2994..3441    -  promoter       hSyn promoter: human synapsin I promoter; confers neuron-specific expression (Kügler et al., 2003)
   3517..3649    +  repeat_region  AAV2 ITR (fragment): inverted terminal repeat of adeno-associated virus serotype 2 inverted
   3644..3713    +  CDS            lacZα (fragment): LacZα fragment of β-galactosidase; lacZ fragment
   3718..4146    +  rep_origin     f1 ori (sequence partly withheld): f1 bacteriophage origin of replication; arrow indicates direction of (+) strand synthesis
   4199..4303    +  promoter       AmpR promoter: bla
   4304..5164    +  CDS            AmpR: β-lactamase; bla; confers resistance to ampicillin, carbenicillin, and related antibiotics
   5335..5923    +  rep_origin     ori: high-copy-number ColE1/pMB1/pBR322/pUC origin of replication
   6120..79      +  CDS            lacI (fragment) (across the origin): LACI_ECOLI - Experimental evidence at protein level: Swiss-Prot protein existence level 1. Repressor of the lactose operon. Binds allolactose as an inducer. From Escherichia coli (strain K12).
>Addgene plasmid #106177 | pAAV.hSynapsin.SF-Venus-iGluSnFR.A184S | addgene full sequence | sequence record 204111 | Addgene NGS Result
CAGTGAGCGAGGAAGCGGAAGAGCGCCCAATACGCAAACCGCCTCTCCCCGCGCGTTGGCCGATTCATTA
ATGCAGCTGCGCGCTCGCTCGCTCACTGAGGCCGCCCGGGCAAAGCCCGGGCGTCGGGCGACCTTTGGTC
GCCCGGCCTCAGTGAGCGAGCGAGCGCGCAGAGAGGGAGTGGCCAACTCCATCACTAGGGGTTCCTTGTA
GTTAATGATTAACCCGCCATGCTACTTATCTACGTAGCCATGCTCTAGGAAGATCCTTATCGATTTTACC
ACATTTGTAGAGGTTTTACTTGCTTTAAAAAACCTCCCACATCTCCCCCTGAACCTGAAACATAAAATGA
ATGCAATTGTTGTTGTTAACTTGTTTATTGCAGCTTATAATGGTTACAAATAAAGCAATAGCATCACAAA
TTTCACAAATAAAGCATTTTTTTCACTGCATTCTAGTTGTGGTTTGTCCAAACTCATCAATGTATCTTAT
CATGTCTGCTCGAAGCGGCCGCCCGGGTCGAGGTCGACGGTATCGATGCGGGGAGGCGGCCCAAAGGGAG
ATCCGACTCGTCTGAGGGCGAAGGCGAAGACGCGGAAGAGGCCGCAGAGCCGGCAGCAGGCCGCGGGAAG
GAAGGTCCGCTGGATTGAGGGCCGAAGGGACGTAGCAGAAGGACGTCCCGCGCAGAATCCAGGTGGCAAC
ACAGGCGAGCAGCCAAGGAAAGGACGATGATTTCCCCGACAACACCACGGAATTGTCAGTGCCCAACAGC
CGAGCCCCTGTCCAGCAGCGGGCAAGGCAGGCGGCGATGAGTTCCGCCGTGGCAATAGGGAGGGGGAAAG
CGAAAGTCCCGGAAAGGAGCTGACAGGTGGTGGCAATGCCCCAACCAGTGGGGGTTGCGTCAGCAAACAC
AGTGCACACCACGCCACGTTGCCTGACAACGGGCCACAACTCCTCATAAAGAGACAGCAACCAGGATTTA
TACAAGGAGGAGAAAATGAAAGCCATACGGGAAGCAATAGCATGATACAAAGGCATTAAAGCAGCGTATC
CACATAGCGTAAAAGGAGCAACATAGTTAAGAATACCAGTCAATCTTTCACAAATTTTGTAATCCAGAGG
TTGATTATCGATAAGCTTCTAACGTGGCTTCTTCTGCCAAAGCATGATGAGGATGATAAGGGAGATGATG
GTGAGCACCACCAGGGCCAGGATGGCTGAGATCACCACCACCTTAAAGGGCAAGGAGTGTGGCACCACGA
TGACCTCCTGCGTGTCCTGGCCCACAGCATTCAGATCCTCTTCTGAGATGAGTTTTTGTTCGTCGACCTG
CAGTTTCAGTGCCTTGTCATTCGGTTCTTTGAACAGTGCTTTCATTTCGTCTGACAGTTCGAAATTCATG
TTCAGGGGGTTGTTAAAGTTGTACTCCAGCTTGTGCCCCAGGATGTTGCCGTCCTCCTTGAAGTCGATGC
CCTTCAGCTCGATGCGGTTCACCAGGGTGTCGCCCTCGAACTTCACCTCGGCGCGGGTCTTGTAGGTGCC
GTCGTCCTTGAAGCTGATGGTGCGCTCCTGGACGTAGCCTTCGGGCATGGCGGACTTGAAGAAGTCGTGC
TGCTTCATGTGGTCGGGGTAGCGGGCGAAGCACTGCACGCCGTAGCCCAGGGTGGTCACGAGGGTGGGCC
AGGGCACGGGCAGCTTGCCGGTGGTGCAGATGAGCTTCAGGGTCAGCTTGCCGTTGGTGGCATCGCCCTC
GCCCTCGCCGCGCACGCTGAACTTGTGGCCGTTTACGTCGCCGTCCAGCTCGACCAGGATGGGCACCACC
CCGGTGAACAGCTCCTCGCCCTTGCTCATGCTCCCTCCGGTACCGCCCTTGTACAGCTCGTCCATGCCGA
GAGTGATCCCGGCGGCGGTCACGAACTCCAGCAGGACCATGTGATCGCGCTTCTCGTTGGGGTCTTTGCT
CAGCACGGACTGATAGCTCAGGTAGTGGTTGTCGGGCAGCAGCACGGGGCCGTCGCCGATGGGGGTGTTC
TGCTGGTAGTGGTCGGCGAGCTGCACGCTGCCGTCCTCCACGTTGTGGCGGATCTTGAAGTTCGCCTTGA
TGCCGTTCTTCTGCTTGTCGGCGGTGATATAGACGTTGTGGCTCACCAGAATTGGATTTTTGAACCACTT
ATCAAACCATTTTTCCGCTTCACCGGAGGTCTGCACCTGAGCGATGGTGTCATCCATCAGCTTTTTGAAC
TGCGGATCATCTTTACGCAACATACAACCGTAGGCCTCCTGAGACTGCGGCTTGCCGACGATTTCCCAGT
TGTCTGGTTTCTTCGCTTTCGCACGTTCACCGGCCAGCAGGCTGTCATCCATCATAAAGGCAACGGCACG
ACCGCTTTCCAGGGTGCGGAAAGAGTCACCGTGATCTTTGGCGCTGATGATGCGCATATTCATTTTTTGC
TCTTCATTCAGTTTGTTGAGCAAAACTTCAGAGGTAGTGCCGGAAGTGACGACTACGGCTTTGTCTTTCA
GGTTGGCAAAATCTTTGATATCGCCACCCTTTTTGGTCAACAGGCGCGTACCGACCACGAAAATAGTGTC
AGAGAAAGCCGCCTGTTTTTGGCGTTCGACGTTGTTGGTGGTAGAACCACATTCAAAATCGAAAGTGCCG
TTTTGCAGCAGTGGAATACGGTTTTGTGAGGTAATCGGAATCAGTTTTACCTGCAAGTCCGGTTTGTTGA
GTTTCTTTTTCACTGCTTCAACAATGGCGTTGGAGTAATCCTGCGAGTAACCCACCACTTTTTGCTGATT
GTCGTAATAAGAGAAAGGCACTGAAGATTCACGGTGACCGACGACAATCACACCGTTTTTGGCGATTTTG
TCCAGCGTGCTGCCTGCGGCAGATCTGTCACCAGTGGAACCTGGAACCCAGAGCAGCAGTACCCATAGCA
GGAGTGTGTCTGTCTCCATGGTGGCGGGATCCTTGCTAGCAGCTTGAATTGGACTGCGCTCTCAGGCACG
ACACGACTCCTCCGCTGCCCACCGCAGACTGAGGCAGCGCTGAGTCGCCGGCGCCGCAGCGCAGATGGTC
GCGCCCGTGCCCCCCTATCTCGCGCCTCGCGTGGTGCGGTCCGGCTGGGCCGGCGGCGGCGCGGACGCGA
CCAAGGTGGCCGGGAAGGGGAGTTTGCGGGGGACCGGCGAGTGACGTCAGCGCGCCTTCAGTGCTGAGGC
GGCGGTGGCGCGCGCCGCCAGGCGGGGGCGAAGGCACTGTCCGCGGTGCTGAAGCTGGCAGTGCGCACGC
GCCTCGCCGCATCCTGTTTCCCCTCCCCCTCTCTGATAGGGGATGCGCAATTTGGGGAATGGGGGTTGGG
TGCTTGTCCAGTGGGTCGGGGCCGGTCGTCAGGTAGGCACCCCCACCCCGCCTCATCCTGGTCCTAAAAC
CCACTTGCACTCATACGCAGGGCCCTGGATCTTCCTAGAGCATGGCTACGTAGATAAGTAGCATGGCGGG
TTAATCATTAACTACAAGGAACCCCTAGTGATGGAGTTGGCCACTCCCTCTCTGCGCGCTCGCTCGCTCA
CTGAGGCCGGGCGACCAAAGGTCGCCCGACGCCCGGGCTTTGCCCGGGCGGCCTCAGTGAGCGAGCGAGC
GCGCAGCTGGCGTAATAGCGAAGAGGCCCGCACCGATCGCCCTTCCCAACAGTTGCGCAGCCTGAATGGC
GAATGGG
[124 nt withheld, positions 3718-3841]
C
[91 nt withheld, positions 3843-3933]
A
[49 nt withheld, positions 3935-3983]
CCTTTGACGTTGGAGTCCACGTTCTTT
[37 nt withheld, positions 4011-4047]
ACCCTATCTCGGTCTATTCTTTTGATTTATAAGGGATTTTGCCGATTTCGGCCTATTGGTTAAAAAATGA
GCTGATTTAACAAAAATTTAACGCGAATTTTAACAAAATATTAACGCTTACAATTTAGGTGGCACTTTTC
GGGGAAATGTGCGCGGAACCCCTATTTGTTTATTTTTCTAAATACATTCAAATATGTATCCGCTCATGAG
ACAATAACCCTGATAAATGCTTCAATAATATTGAAAAAGGAAGAGTATGAGTATTCAACATTTCCGTGTC
GCCCTTATTCCCTTTTTTGCGGCATTTTGCCTTCCTGTTTTTGCTCACCCAGAAACGCTGGTGAAAGTAA
AAGATGCTGAAGATCAGTTGGGTGCACGAGTGGGTTACATCGAACTGGATCTCAACAGCGGTAAGATCCT
TGAGAGTTTTCGCCCCGAAGAACGTTTTCCAATGATGAGCACTTTTAAAGTTCTGCTATGTGGCGCGGTA
TTATCCCGTATTGACGCCGGGCAAGAGCAACTCGGTCGCCGCATACACTATTCTCAGAATGACTTGGTTG
AGTACTCACCAGTCACAGAAAAGCATCTTACGGATGGCATGACAGTAAGAGAATTATGCAGTGCTGCCAT
AACCATGAGTGATAACACTGCGGCCAACTTACTTCTGACAACGATCGGAGGACCGAAGGAGCTAACCGCT
TTTTTGCACAACATGGGGGATCATGTAACTCGCCTTGATCGTTGGGAACCGGAGCTGAATGAAGCCATAC
CAAACGACGAGCGTGACACCACGATGCCTGTAGCAATGGCAACAACGTTGCGCAAACTATTAACTGGCGA
ACTACTTACTCTAGCTTCCCGGCAACAATTAATAGACTGGATGGAGGCGGATAAAGTTGCAGGACCACTT
CTGCGCTCGGCCCTTCCGGCTGGCTGGTTTATTGCTGATAAATCTGGAGCCGGTGAGCGTGGGTCTCGCG
GTATCATTGCAGCACTGGGGCCAGATGGTAAGCCCTCCCGTATCGTAGTTATCTACACGACGGGGAGTCA
GGCAACTATGGATGAACGAAATAGACAGATCGCTGAGATAGGTGCCTCACTGATTAAGCATTGGTAACTG
TCAGACCAAGTTTACTCATATATACTTTAGATTGATTTAAAACTTCATTTTTAATTTAAAAGGATCTAGG
TGAAGATCCTTTTTGATAATCTCATGACCAAAATCCCTTAACGTGAGTTTTCGTTCCACTGAGCGTCAGA
CCCCGTAGAAAAGATCAAAGGATCTTCTTGAGATCCTTTTTTTCTGCGCGTAATCTGCTGCTTGCAAACA
AAAAAACCACCGCTACCAGCGGTGGTTTGTTTGCCGGATCAAGAGCTACCAACTCTTTTTCCGAAGGTAA
CTGGCTTCAGCAGAGCGCAGATACCAAATACTGTTCTTCTAGTGTAGCCGTAGTTAGGCCACCACTTCAA
GAACTCTGTAGCACCGCCTACATACCTCGCTCTGCTAATCCTGTTACCAGTGGCTGCTGCCAGTGGCGAT
AAGTCGTGTCTTACCGGGTTGGACTCAAGACGATAGTTACCGGATAAGGCGCAGCGGTCGGGCTGAACGG
GGGGTTCGTGCACACAGCCCAGCTTGGAGCGAACGACCTACACCGAACTGAGATACCTACAGCGTGAGCT
ATGAGAAAGCGCCACGCTTCCCGAAGGGAGAAAGGCGGACAGGTATCCGGTAAGCGGCAGGGTCGGAACA
GGAGAGCGCACGAGGGAGCTTCCAGGGGGAAACGCCTGGTATCTTTATAGTCCTGTCGGGTTTCGCCACC
TCTGACTTGAGCGTCGATTTTTGTGATGCTCGTCAGGGGGGCGGAGCCTATGGAAAAACGCCAGCAACGC
GGCCTTTTTACGGTTCCTGGCCTTTTGCTGGCCTTTTGCTCACATGTTCTTTCCTGCGTTATCCCCTGAT
TCTGTGGATAACCGTATTACCGCCTTTGAGTGAGCTGATACCGCTCGCCGCAGCCGAACGACCGAGCGCA
GCGAGTCAGTGAGCGAGGAAGCGGAAGAGCGCCCAATACGCAAACCGCCTCTCCCCGCGCGTTGGCCGAT
TCATTAATGC
